>Addgene plasmid #116949 | pET32-MCM2/7 | addgene full sequence | sequence record 225635 | Addgene NGS Result
TGGCGAATGGG
[124 nt withheld, positions 12-135]
C
[91 nt withheld, positions 137-227]
A
[49 nt withheld, positions 229-277]
CCTTTGACGTTGGAGTCCACGTTCTTT
[37 nt withheld, positions 305-341]
ACCCTATCTCGGTCTATTCTTTTGATTTATAAGGGATTTTGCCGATTTCGGCCTATTGGTTAAAAAATGA
GCTGATTTAACAAAAATTTAACGCGAATTTTAACAAAATATTAACGCTTACAATTTAGGTGGCACTTTTC
GGGGAAATGTGCGCGGAACCCCTATTTGTTTATTTTTCTAAATACATTCAAATATGTATCCGCTCATGAG
ACAATAACCCTGATAAATGCTTCAATAATATTGAAAAAGGAAGAGTATGAGTATTCAACATTTCCGTGTC
GCCCTTATTCCCTTTTTTGCGGCATTTTGCCTTCCTGTTTTTGCTCACCCAGAAACGCTGGTGAAAGTAA
AAGATGCTGAAGATCAGTTGGGTGCACGAGTGGGTTACATCGAACTGGATCTCAACAGCGGTAAGATCCT
TGAGAGTTTTCGCCCCGAAGAACGTTTTCCAATGATGAGCACTTTTAAAGTTCTGCTATGTGGCGCGGTA
TTATCCCGTATTGACGCCGGGCAAGAGCAACTCGGTCGCCGCATACACTATTCTCAGAATGACTTGGTTG
AGTACTCACCAGTCACAGAAAAGCATCTTACGGATGGCATGACAGTAAGAGAATTATGCAGTGCTGCCAT
AACCATGAGTGATAACACTGCGGCCAACTTACTTCTGACAACGATCGGAGGACCGAAGGAGCTAACCGCT
TTTTTGCACAACATGGGGGATCATGTAACTCGCCTTGATCGTTGGGAACCGGAGCTGAATGAAGCCATAC
CAAACGACGAGCGTGACACCACGATGCCTGCAGCAATGGCAACAACGTTGCGCAAACTATTAACTGGCGA
ACTACTTACTCTAGCTTCCCGGCAACAATTAATAGACTGGATGGAGGCGGATAAAGTTGCAGGACCACTT
CTGCGCTCGGCCCTTCCGGCTGGCTGGTTTATTGCTGATAAATCTGGAGCCGGTGAGCGTGGGTCTCGCG
GTATCATTGCAGCACTGGGGCCAGATGGTAAGCCCTCCCGTATCGTAGTTATCTACACGACGGGGAGTCA
GGCAACTATGGATGAACGAAATAGACAGATCGCTGAGATAGGTGCCTCACTGATTAAGCATTGGTAACTG
TCAGACCAAGTTTACTCATATATACTTTAGATTGATTTAAAACTTCATTTTTAATTTAAAAGGATCTAGG
TGAAGATCCTTTTTGATAATCTCATGACCAAAATCCCTTAACGTGAGTTTTCGTTCCACTGAGCGTCAGA
CCCCGTAGAAAAGATCAAAGGATCTTCTTGAGATCCTTTTTTTCTGCGCGTAATCTGCTGCTTGCAAACA
AAAAAACCACCGCTACCAGCGGTGGTTTGTTTGCCGGATCAAGAGCTACCAACTCTTTTTCCGAAGGTAA
CTGGCTTCAGCAGAGCGCAGATACCAAATACTGTCCTTCTAGTGTAGCCGTAGTTAGGCCACCACTTCAA
GAACTCTGTAGCACCGCCTACATACCTCGCTCTGCTAATCCTGTTACCAGTGGCTGCTGCCAGTGGCGAT
AAGTCGTGTCTTACCGGGTTGGACTCAAGACGATAGTTACCGGATAAGGCGCAGCGGTCGGGCTGAACGG
GGGGTTCGTGCACACAGCCCAGCTTGGAGCGAACGACCTACACCGAACTGAGATACCTACAGCGTGAGCT
ATGAGAAAGCGCCACGCTTCCCGAAGGGAGAAAGGCGGACAGGTATCCGGTAAGCGGCAGGGTCGGAACA
GGAGAGCGCACGAGGGAGCTTCCAGGGGGAAACGCCTGGTATCTTTATAGTCCTGTCGGGTTTCGCCACC
TCTGACTTGAGCGTCGATTTTTGTGATGCTCGTCAGGGGGGCGGAGCCTATGGAAAAACGCCAGCAACGC
GGCCTTTTTACGGTTCCTGGCCTTTTGCTGGCCTTTTGCTCACATGTTCTTTCCTGCGTTATCCCCTGAT
TCTGTGGATAACCGTATTACCGCCTTTGAGTGAGCTGATACCGCTCGCCGCAGCCGAACGACCGAGCGCA
GCGAGTCAGTGAGCGAGGAAGCGGAAGAGCGCCTGATGCGGTATTTTCTCCTTACGCATCTGTGCGGTAT
TTCACACCGCAATGGTGCACTCTCAGTACAATCTGCTCTGATGCCGCATAGTTAAGCCAGTATACACTCC
GCTATCGCTACGTGACTGGGTCATGGCTGCGCCCCGACACCCGCCAACACCCGCTGACGCGCCCTGACGG
GCTTGTCTGCTCCCGGCATCCGCTTACAGACAAGCTGTGACCGTCTCCGGGAGCTGCATGTGTCAGAGGT
TTTCACCGTCATCACCGAAACGCGCGAGGCAGCTGCGGTAAAGCTCATCAGCGTGGTCGTGAAGCGATTC
ACAGATGTCTGCCTGTTCATCCGCGTCCAGCTCGTTGAGTTTCTCCAGAAGCGTTAATGTCTGGCTTCTG
ATAAAGCGGGCCATGTTAAGGGCGGTTTTTTCCTGTTTGGTCACTGATGCCTCCGTGTAAGGGGGATTTC
TGTTCATGGGGGTAATGATACCGATGAAACGAGAGAGGATGCTCACGATACGGGTTACTGATGATGAACA
TGCCCGGTTACTGGAACGTTGTGAGGGTAAACAACTGGCGGTATGGATGCGGCGGGACCAGAGAAAAATC
ACTCAGGGTCAATGCCAGCGCTTCGTTAATACAGATGTAGGTGTTCCACAGGGTAGCCAGCAGCATCCTG
CGATGCAGATCCGGAACATAATGGTGCAGGGCGCTGACTTCCGCGTTTCCAGACTTTACGAAACACGGAA
ACCGAAGACCATTCATGTTGTTGCTCAGGTCGCAGACGTTTTGCAGCAGCAGTCGCTTCACGTTCGCTCG
CGTATCGGTGATTCATTCTGCTAACCAGTAAGGCAACCCCGCCAGCCTAGCCGGGTCCTCAACGACAGGA
GCACGATCATGCGCACCCGTGGGGCCGCCATGCCGGCGATAATGGCCTGCTTCTCGCCGAAACGTTTGGT
GGCGGGACCAGTGACGAAGGCTTGAGCGAGGGCGTGCAAGATTCCGAATACCGCAAGCGACAGGCCGATC
ATCGTCGCGCTCCAGCGAAAGCGGTCCTCGCCGAAAATGACCCAGAGCGCTGCCGGCACCTGTCCTACGA
GTTGCATGATAAAGAAGACAGTCATAAGTGCGGCGACGATAGTCATGCCCCGCGCCCACCGGAAGGAGCT
GACTGGGTTGAAGGCTCTCAAGGGCATCGGTCGAGATCCCGGTGCCTAATGAGTGAGCTAACTTACATTA
ATTGCGTTGCGCTCACTGCCCGCTTTCCAGTCGGGAAACCTGTCGTGCCAGCTGCATTAATGAATCGGCC
AACGCGCGGGGAGAGGCGGTTTGCGTATTGGGCGCCAGGGTGGTTTTTCTTTTCACCAGTGAGACGGGCA
ACAGCTGATTGCCCTTCACCGCCTGGCCCTGAGAGAGTTGCAGCAAGCGGTCCACGCTGGTTTGCCCCAG
CAGGCGAAAATCCTGTTTGATGGTGGTTAACGGCGGGATATAACATGAGCTGTCTTCGGTATCGTCGTAT
CCCACTACCGAGATGTCCGCACCAACGCGCAGCCCGGACTCGGTAATGGCGCGCATTGCGCCCAGCGCCA
TCTGATCGTTGGCAACCAGCATCGCAGTGGGAACGATGCCCTCATTCAGCATTTGCATGGTTTGTTGAAA
ACCGGACATGGCACTCCAGTCGCCTTCCCGTTCCGCTATCGGCTGAATTTGATTGCGAGTGAGATATTTA
TGCCAGCCAGCCAGACGCAGACGCGCCGAGACAGAACTTAATGGGCCCGCTAACAGCGCGATTTGCTGGT
GACCCAATGCGACCAGATGCTCCACGCCCAGTCGCGTACCGTCTTCATGGGAGAAAATAATACTGTTGAT
GGGTGTCTGGTCAGAGACATCAAGAAATAACGCCGGAACATTAGTGCAGGCAGCTTCCACAGCAATGGCA
TCCTGGTCATCCAGCGGATAGTTAATGATCAGCCCACTGACGCGTTGCGCGAGAAGATTGTGCACCGCCG
CTTTACAGGCTTCGACGCCGCTTCGTTCTACCATCGACACCACCACGCTGGCACCCAGTTGATCGGCGCG
AGATTTAATCGCCGCGACAATTTGCGACGGCGCGTGCAGGGCCAGACTGGAGGTGGCAACGCCAATCAGC
AACGACTGTTTGCCCGCCAGTTGTTGTGCCACGCGGTTGGGAATGTAATTCAGCTCCGCCATCGCCGCTT
CCACTTTTTCCCGCGTTTTCGCAGAAACGTGGCTGGCCTGGTTCACCACGCGGGAAACGGTCTGATAAGA
GACACCGGCATACTCTGCGACATCGTATAACGTTACTGGTTTCACATTCACCACCCTGAATTGACTCTCT
TCCGGGCGCTATCATGCCATACCGCGAAAGGTTTTGCGCCATTCGATGGTGTCCGGGATCTCGACGCTCT
CCCTTATGCGACTCCTGCATTAGGAAGCAGCCCAGTAGTAGGTTGAGGCCGTTGAGCACCGCCGCCGCAA
GGAATGGTGCATGCAAGGAGATGGCGCCCAACAGTCCCCCGGCCACGGGGCCTGCCACCATACCCACGCC
GAAACAAGCGCTCATGAGCCCGAAGTGGCGAGCCCGATCTTCCCCATCGGTGATGTCGGCGATATAGGCG
CCAGCAACCGCACCTGTGGCGCCGGTGATGCCGGCCACGATGCGTCCGGCGTAGAGGATCGAGATCGATC
TCGATCCCGCGAAATTAATACGACTCACTATAGGGGAATTGTGAGCGGATAACAATTCCCCTCTAGAAAT
AATTTTGTTTAACTTTAAGAAGGAGATATACATATGAGCGATAAAATTATTCACCTGACTGACGACAGTT
TTGACACGGATGTACTCAAAGCGGACGGGGCGATCCTCGTCGATTTCTGGGCAGAGTGGTGCGGTCCGTG
CAAAATGATCGCCCCGATTCTGGATGAAATCGCTGACGAATATCAGGGCAAACTGACCGTTGCAAAACTG
AACATCGATCAAAACCCTGGCACTGCGCCGAAATATGGCATCCGTGGTATCCCGACTCTGCTGCTGTTCA
AAAACGGTGAAGTGGCGGCAACCAAAGTGGGTGCACTGTCTAAAGGTCAGTTGAAAGAGTTCCTCGACGC
TAACCTGGCCGGTTCTGGTTCTGGCCATATGCACCATCATCATCATCATTCTTCTGGTCTGGTGCCACGC
GGTTCTGGTATGAAAGAAACCGCTGCTGCTAAATTCGAACGCCAGCACATGGACAGCCCAGATCTGGGTA
CCGATGACGACGACAAG
[2157 nt withheld, positions 5679-7835]
TGACGGCCGCCCGCGTTGATCTCGATCCCGCGAAATTAATACGACTCACTATAGGGGAATTGTGAGCGGA
TAACAATTCCCCTCTAGAAATAATTTTGTTTAACTTTAAGAAGGAGATATACCATGCAAGCGGGCCCGGC
CTCC
[2712 nt withheld, positions 7980-10691]
TGACCCGGGCTTCTCCTCAACCATGGCGATATCGGATCCGAATTCGAGCTCCGTCGACAAGCTTGCGGCC
GCACTCGAGCACCACCACCACCACCACTGAGATCCGGCTGCTAACAAAGCCCGAAAGGAAGCTGAGTTGG
CTGCTGCCACCGCTGAGCAATAACTAGCATAACCCCTTGGGGCCTCTAAACGGGTCTTGAGGGGTTTTTT
GCTGAAAGGAGGAACTATATCCGGAT
Features (pLannotate 1.2.2; 25 found; start..end, strand, type, name):
     12..440     +  rep_origin     f1 ori (sequence partly withheld): f1 bacteriophage origin of replication; arrow indicates direction of (+) strand synthesis
    493..597     +  promoter       AmpR promoter: bla
    598..1458    +  CDS            AmpR: β-lactamase; bla; confers resistance to ampicillin, carbenicillin, and related antibiotics
   1629..2217    +  rep_origin     ori: high-copy-number ColE1/pMB1/pBR322/pUC origin of replication
   2403..2542    -  misc_feature   bom: basis of mobility region from pBR322
   2644..2835    -  CDS            rop: Rop protein, which maintains plasmids at low copy number; rop
   2852..3232    +  CDS            YPB1_ECOLX: Protein predicted: Swiss-Prot protein existence level 4. From Escherichia coli.
   3304..3595    -  CDS            TcR (fragment): tetracycline efflux protein; tet; confers resistance to tetracycline
   3610..3631    -  protein_bind   CAP binding site: CAP binding activates transcription in the presence of cAMP. E. coli catabolite activator protein
   3644..4726    -  CDS            lacI: lac repressor; lacI; The lac repressor binds to the lac operator to inhibit transcription in E. coli. This inhibition can be relieved by adding lactose or isopropyl-β-D-thiogalactopyranoside (IPTG).
   4727..4804    -  promoter       lacI promoter: lacI
   4812..5091    -  CDS            TcR (fragment): tetracycline efflux protein; tet; confers resistance to tetracycline
   5117..5135    +  promoter       T7 promoter: promoter for bacteriophage T7 RNA polymerase
   5136..5160    +  protein_bind   lac operator: The lac repressor binds to the lac operator to inhibit transcription in E. coli. This inhibition can be relieved by adding lactose or isopropyl-β-D-thiogalactopyranoside (IPTG). lac repressor encoded by lacI
   5175..5197    +  RBS            RBS: efficient ribosome binding site from bacteriophage T7 gene 10 (Olins and Rangwala, 1989)
   5205..5531    +  CDS            TrxA: E. coli thioredoxin; trxA
   5604..5648    +  CDS            S-Tag: affinity and epitope tag derived from pancreatic ribonuclease A
   5679..7835    +  CDS            MCM7 (sequence withheld): MCM7_HUMAN - Also known as CDC47, MCM2. Experimental evidence at protein level: Swiss-Prot protein existence level 1. Acts as component of the MCM2-7 complex (MCM complex) which is the putative replicative helicase essential for 'once per cell cycle' DNA replication initiation and elongation in eukaryotic cells. The active ATPase sites in the MCM2-7 ring are formed through the interaction surfaces of two neighboring subunits such that a critical structure of a conserved arginine finger motif is provided in trans relative to the ATP-binding site of the Walker A box of the adjacent subunit. The
   7872..7890    +  promoter       T7 promoter: promoter for bacteriophage T7 RNA polymerase
   7891..7915    +  protein_bind   lac operator: The lac repressor binds to the lac operator to inhibit transcription in E. coli. This inhibition can be relieved by adding lactose or isopropyl-β-D-thiogalactopyranoside (IPTG). lac repressor encoded by lacI
   7930..7952    +  RBS            RBS: efficient ribosome binding site from bacteriophage T7 gene 10 (Olins and Rangwala, 1989)
   7980..10691   +  CDS            MCM2 (sequence withheld): MCM2_HUMAN - Also known as BM28, CCNL1, CDCL1, KIAA0030. Experimental evidence at protein level: Swiss-Prot protein existence level 1. Acts as component of the MCM2-7 complex (MCM complex) which is the putative replicative helicase essential for 'once per cell cycle' DNA replication initiation and elongation in eukaryotic cells. The active ATPase sites in the MCM2-7 ring are formed through the interaction surfaces of two neighboring subunits such that a critical structure of a conserved arginine finger motif is provided in trans relative to the ATP-binding site of the Walker A box of the adjac
  10771..10788   +  CDS            9xHis (fragment): 9xHis affinity tag
  10798..10847   +  CDS            SET1 (fragment): solubility-enhancement tag derived from T7 phage gene 10B
  10855..10902   +  terminator     T7 terminator: transcription terminator for bacteriophage T7 RNA polymerase
