[The description below was written by a language model from this plasmid's Addgene catalogue record and pLannotate feature annotations shown in this document.]
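Description:
pET32-MCM2/7 is a bacterial co-expression plasmid of about 10.9 kb, built on the pET-32 Ek/LIC backbone, that produces two human subunits of the MCM2-7 replicative helicase complex, MCM7 and MCM2, in E. coli. It is propagated through a ColE1/pMB1-type origin and selected with ampicillin via the β-lactamase gene. The catalogue lists it as high copy, although the annotation also shows the pBR322-derived rop gene and bom region, which are normally associated with lower copy number. An f1 origin and short remnants of the tetracycline resistance gene are also carried over from the backbone. A lacI gene with its own promoter supplies the lac repressor.

The payload consists of two tandem expression units in the same orientation, each with its own T7 promoter, lac operator and T7 gene 10 ribosome binding site. Expression therefore depends on a host supplying T7 RNA polymerase and is inducible with IPTG. In the first unit, MCM7 is fused downstream of E. coli thioredoxin, which aids solubility, and an S-tag. The catalogue also lists a His6 tag on this fusion, but the feature table does not annotate one between thioredoxin and the S-tag. The second unit encodes MCM2, for which no tag is recorded. The histidine-tag fragment annotated further downstream is separated from the MCM2 coding feature and may not be translated with it. A single T7 terminator follows the second cassette. Both inserts were introduced by ligation-independent cloning. According to the associated publication, the plasmid supports production of a recombinant human MCM complex for structural and biochemical study, including DNA-induced conformational changes.
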