Addgene plasmid #116949: pET32-MCM2/7
Purpose: Expresses human MCM2 and human MCM7
Depositing lab: James Chong. Depositing organization: University of York. Publication: DNA induces conformational changes in a recombinant human minichromosome maintenance complex. Hesketh EL, Parker-Manuel RP, Chaban Y, Satti R, Coverley D, Orlova EV, Chong JP. J Biol Chem. 2015 Mar 20;290(12):7973-9. doi: 10.1074/jbc.M114.622738. Epub 2015 Feb 3. PubMed 25648893.
Backbone
  Vector backbone: pET-32 Ek/LIK
  Total vector size (bp): 10930
  Vector type: Bacterial Expression
Growth in bacteria
  Bacterial resistance: Ampicillin, 100 μg/mL
  Growth temperature: 37°C
  Growth strain: DH5alpha
  Copy number: High Copy
Gene/Insert 1
  Gene/Insert name: Human MCM7 (alt names: minichromosome maintenance 7; CDC47; DNA replication licensing factor)
  Species: H. sapiens (human)
  Insert size (bp): 2633
  GenBank ID: NP_005907.3 P33993.4
  Entrez Gene: MCM7 (a.k.a. CDC47, MCM2, P1.1-MCM3, P1CDC47, P85MCM, PNAS146, PPP1R104)
  Tag / fusion protein: Thioredoxin, His6
  Cloning method: Ligation Independent Cloning
  Sequencing primers: 5′ gacgacgacaagatggcactgaaggactacgcgctag; 3′ cgcgggcggccgtcagacaaaagtgatccgtgtccggg
Gene/Insert 2
  Gene/Insert name: Human MCM2 (alt names: minichromosome maintenance 2; DNA replication licensing factor)
  Species: H. sapiens (human)
  Insert size (bp): 2735
  GenBank ID: NP_004517.2
  Entrez Gene: MCM2 (a.k.a. BM28, CCNL1, CDCL1, D3S3194, DFNA70, MITOTIN, cdc19)
  Cloning method: Ligation Independent Cloning
  Sequencing primers: 5′ gcgggcccggcctccatggcggaatcatcggaatccttcacc; 3′ gaggagaagcccggtcagaactgctgcaggatcattttcc
Resource information
  A portion of this plasmid was derived from a plasmid made by: Juan Mendez CISC
Terms and licenses: Academic/Nonprofit Terms; Industry Terms: Not Available to Industry
How to cite: pET32-MCM2/7 was a gift from James Chong (Addgene plasmid # 116949 ; http://n2t.net/addgene:116949 ; RRID:Addgene_116949)
